Addgene plasmid #141802: TFORF1195
Purpose: Lentiviral vector for overexpressing transcription factor ORFs with unique 24-bp barcodes. Barcodes facilitate identification of transcription factors in pooled screens.
Depositing lab: Feng Zhang. Depositing organization: Broad Institute. Publication: A transcription factor atlas of directed differentiation. Joung J, Ma S, Tay T, Geiger-Schuller KR, Kirchgatterer PC, Verdine VK, Guo B, Arias-Garcia MA, Allen WE, Singh A, Kuksenko O, Abudayyeh OO, Gootenberg JS, Fu Z, Macrae RK, Buenrostro JD, Regev A, Zhang F. Cell. 2023 Jan 5;186(1):209-229.e26. doi: 10.1016/j.cell.2022.11.026. PubMed 36608654.
Backbone
  Vector backbone: pLX_TRC317
  Backbone manufacturer: Broad Institute Genetic Perturbation Platform
  Backbone size w/o insert (bp): 8264
  Vector type: Mammalian Expression, Lentiviral
  Selectable markers: Puromycin
Growth in bacteria
  Bacterial resistance: Ampicillin, 100 μg/mL
  Growth temperature: 37°C
  Growth strain: NEB Stable
  Copy number: High Copy
Gene/Insert
  Gene/Insert name: ZNF576
  Species: H. sapiens (human)
  Insert size (bp): 614
  Entrez Gene: ZNF576 (a.k.a. MGC2508, FLJ22700, FLJ56397)
  Promoter: EF1a
  Cloning method: Unknown
  Sequencing primers: 5′ GGGTGGAGACTGAAGTTAGGCCAG; 3′ CACATAGCGTAAAAGGAGCAACATAG
Terms and licenses: Academic/Nonprofit Terms; Industry Terms: Not Available to Industry
Depositor comments: NM_024327,NM_001145347,ENST00000391965,ENST00000525771,ENST00000533118,ENST00000528387,ENST00000529930,ENST00000336564 . The transcription factor ORF portion of this plasmid was synthesized by Genewiz. Please test multiple small colonies in case of plasmid recombination. To make this collection available in a timely manner, a portion of this collection was not fully sequenced by Addgene. If an Addgene verified full plasmid sequence is not available, please contact us prior to placing an order to request the full sequence.
How to cite: TFORF1195 was a gift from Feng Zhang (Addgene plasmid # 141802 ; http://n2t.net/addgene:141802 ; RRID:Addgene_141802)
