[The description below was written by a language model from this plasmid's Addgene catalogue record and pLannotate feature annotations shown in this document.]
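Description:
TFORF1195 is a third-generation-style, self-inactivating lentiviral expression plasmid built on the pLX_TRC317 backbone and carrying the human zinc finger protein gene ZNF576 as one member of a barcoded transcription factor ORF collection. In bacteria it is maintained through a high-copy ColE1/pUC-type origin and selected with ampicillin via the bla gene. An f1 origin and remnants of a lac/lacZα cloning region with flanking T3 and T7 promoters are also present in the backbone. The record notes that the plasmid can recombine, which is a common concern for vectors with repeated LTR sequences.

The viral portion begins with an RSV promoter fused to a truncated HIV-1 5' LTR, which drives production of the packageable genomic RNA. It is followed by the Ψ packaging signal with a gag fragment, the Rev response element for Rev-dependent nuclear export, a cPPT/CTS element, and a ΔU3 3' LTR that inactivates LTR promoter activity after integration. Two expression units lie within this frame. An SV40 early promoter/origin region drives puromycin N-acetyltransferase for selection of transduced mammalian cells, and a full EF-1α promoter drives the ZNF576 ORF. A WPRE downstream enhances transcript expression, and an SV40 poly(A) signal sits beyond the 3' LTR. The annotated ZNF576 coding feature is somewhat shorter than the listed insert size. The remainder plausibly includes flanking sequence and the unique 24-bp barcode described in the catalogue entry, although the barcode itself is not annotated in the feature table. A short U6 promoter fragment is detected just after the ORF.

The construct is intended for lentiviral overexpression of ZNF576, individually or in pooled screens. In pooled screens, barcode sequencing identifies which transcription factor each cell received, as in directed-differentiation studies.
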