Features (pLannotate 1.2.2; 31 found; start..end, strand, type, name):
      5..231     +  promoter       RSV promoter: Rous sarcoma virus enhancer/promoter
    232..412     +  LTR            5' LTR (truncated): truncated 5' long terminal repeat (LTR) from HIV-1
    459..584     +  misc_feature   HIV-1 Ψ: packaging signal of human immunodeficiency virus type 1
    568..931     +  CDS            HIV-1 gag (fragment): gag protein from human immunodeficiency virus 1; gag
   1077..1310    +  misc_feature   RRE: The Rev response element (RRE) of HIV-1 allows for Rev-dependent mRNA export from the nucleus to the cytoplasm.
   1687..1713    +  CDS            Rev (fragment): human immunodeficiency virus 1 (HIV-1) Rev protein; rev; enhances nuclear export of unspliced and incompletely spliced viral mRNAs
   1720..1743    +  promoter       SV40 promoter (fragment): SV40 early promoter
   1744..1815    +  promoter       SV40 promoter (fragment): SV40 enhancer and early promoter
   1839..1974    +  rep_origin     SV40 ori: SV40 origin of replication
   2020..2616    +  CDS            PuroR (fragment): puromycin N-acetyltransferase; pac from Streptomyces; confers resistance to puromycin
   2665..2782    +  misc_feature   cPPT/CTS: central polypurine tract and central termination sequence of HIV-1
   2847..2913    +  CDS            small t antigen (fragment): SV40 (simian virus 40) small t antigen
   2920..4098    +  promoter       EF-1α promoter: strong constitutive promoter for human elongation factor EF-1α
   4115..4624    +  CDS            ZNF576: ZN576_HUMAN - Experimental evidence at protein level: Swiss-Prot protein existence level 1. May be involved in transcriptional regulation. From Homo sapiens (Human).
   4640..4693    +  promoter       U6 promoter (fragment): RNA polymerase III promoter for human U6 snRNA
   4735..5323    +  misc_feature   WPRE: woodchuck hepatitis virus posttranscriptional regulatory element
   5374..5393    +  misc_feature   cPPT/CTS (fragment): central polypurine tract and central termination sequence of HIV-1
   5395..5628    +  LTR            3' LTR (ΔU3): self-inactivating 3' long terminal repeat (LTR) from HIV-1
   5706..5827    +  polyA_signal   SV40 poly(A) signal: SV40 polyadenylation signal
   5867..6002    +  rep_origin     SV40 ori: SV40 origin of replication
   6023..6041    -  promoter       T7 promoter: promoter for bacteriophage T7 RNA polymerase
   6049..6204    +  CDS            lacZα (fragment): LacZα fragment of β-galactosidase; lacZ fragment
   6209..6637    +  rep_origin     f1 ori (sequence partly withheld): f1 bacteriophage origin of replication; arrow indicates direction of (+) strand synthesis
   6690..6794    +  promoter       AmpR promoter: bla
   6795..7655    +  CDS            AmpR: β-lactamase; bla; confers resistance to ampicillin, carbenicillin, and related antibiotics
   7826..8414    +  rep_origin     ori: high-copy-number ColE1/pMB1/pBR322/pUC origin of replication
   8597..8689    +  CDS            lacI (fragment): lac repressor; lacI; The lac repressor binds to the lac operator to inhibit transcription in E. coli. This inhibition can be relieved by adding lactose or isopropyl-β-D-thiogalactopyranoside (IPTG).
   8702..8723    +  protein_bind   CAP binding site: CAP binding activates transcription in the presence of cAMP. E. coli catabolite activator protein
   8738..8768    +  promoter       lac promoter: promoter for the E. coli lac operon
   8776..8792    +  protein_bind   lac operator: The lac repressor binds to the lac operator to inhibit transcription in E. coli. This inhibition can be relieved by adding lactose or isopropyl-β-D-thiogalactopyranoside (IPTG). lac repressor encoded by lacI
   8837..8855    +  promoter       T3 promoter: promoter for bacteriophage T3 RNA polymerase
>Addgene plasmid #141802 | TFORF1195 | addgene full sequence | sequence record 415120 | Addgene NGS Result
TTAATGTAGTCTTATGCAATACTCTTGTAGTCTTGCAACATGGTAACGATGAGTTAGCAACATGCCTTAC
AAGGAGAGAAAAAGCACCGTGCATGCCGATTGGTGGAAGTAAGGTGGTACGATCGTGCCTTATTAGGAAG
GCAACAGACGGGTCTGACATGGATTGGACGAACCACTGAATTGCCGCATTGCAGAGATATTGTATTTAAG
TGCCTAGCTCGATACATAAACGGGTCTCTCTGGTTAGACCAGATCTGAGCCTGGGAGCTCTCTGGCTAAC
TAGGGAACCCACTGCTTAAGCCTCAATAAAGCTTGCCTTGAGTGCTTCAAGTAGTGTGTGCCCGTCTGTT
GTGTGACTCTGGTAACTAGAGATCCCTCAGACCCTTTTAGTCAGTGTGGAAAATCTCTAGCAGTGGCGCC
CGAACAGGGACTTGAAAGCGAAAGGGAAACCAGAGGAGCTCTCTCGACGCAGGACTCGGCTTGCTGAAGC
GCGCACGGCAAGAGGCGAGGGGCGGCGACTGGTGAGTACGCCAAAAATTTTGACTAGCGGAGGCTAGAAG
GAGAGAGATGGGTGCGAGAGCGTCAGTATTAAGCGGGGGAGAATTAGATCGCGATGGGAAAAAATTCGGT
TAAGGCCAGGGGGAAAGAAAAAATATAAATTAAAACATATAGTATGGGCAAGCAGGGAGCTAGAACGATT
CGCAGTTAATCCTGGCCTGTTAGAAACATCAGAAGGCTGTAGACAAATACTGGGACAGCTACAACCATCC
CTTCAGACAGGATCAGAAGAACTTAGATCATTATATAATACAGTAGCAACCCTCTATTGTGTGCATCAAA
GGATAGAGATAAAAGACACCAAGGAAGCTTTAGACAAGATAGAGGAAGAGCAAAACAAAAGTAAGACCAC
CGCACAGCAAGCGGCCGCTGATCTTCAGACCTGGAGGAGGAGATATGAGGGACAATTGGAGAAGTGAATT
ATATAAATATAAAGTAGTAAAAATTGAACCATTAGGAGTAGCACCCACCAAGGCAAAGAGAAGAGTGGTG
CAGAGAGAAAAAAGAGCAGTGGGAATAGGAGCTTTGTTCCTTGGGTTCTTGGGAGCAGCAGGAAGCACTA
TGGGCGCAGCGTCAATGACGCTGACGGTACAGGCCAGACAATTATTGTCTGGTATAGTGCAGCAGCAGAA
CAATTTGCTGAGGGCTATTGAGGCGCAACAGCATCTGTTGCAACTCACAGTCTGGGGCATCAAGCAGCTC
CAGGCAAGAATCCTGGCTGTGGAAAGATACCTAAAGGATCAACAGCTCCTGGGGATTTGGGGTTGCTCTG
GAAAACTCATTTGCACCACTGCTGTGCCTTGGAATGCTAGTTGGAGTAATAAATCTCTGGAACAGATTTG
GAATCACACGACCTGGATGGAGTGGGACAGAGAAATTAACAATTACACAAGCTTAATACACTCCTTAATT
GAAGAATCGCAAAACCAGCAAGAAAAGAATGAACAAGAATTATTGGAATTAGATAAATGGGCAAGTTTGT
GGAATTGGTTTAACATAACAAATTGGCTGTGGTATATAAAATTATTCATAATGATAGTAGGAGGCTTGGT
AGGTTTAAGAATAGTTTTTGCTGTACTTTCTATAGTGAATAGAGTTAGGCAGGGATATTCACCATTATCG
TTTCAGACCCACCTCCCAACCCCGAGGGGACCCATGCATTGCATCTCAATTAGTCAGCAACCAGGTGTGG
AAAGTCCCCAGGCTCCCCAGCAGGCAGAAGTATGCAAAGCATGCGTCTCAATTAGTCAGCAACCATAGTC
CCGCCCCTAACTCCGCCCATCCCGCCCCTAACTCCGCCCAGTTCCGCCCATTCTCCGCCCCATGGCTGAC
TAATTTTTTTTATTTATGCAGAGGCCGAGGCCGCCTCGGCCTCTGAGCTATTCCAGAAGTAGTGAGGAGG
CTTTTTTGGAGGCCTAGGCTTTTGCAAAAAGCTTTCTAGAGGTACCACCGGAGCTTACCATGACCGAGTA
CAAGCCCACGGTGCGCCTCGCCACCCGCGACGACGTCCCCAGGGCCGTACGCACCCTCGCCGCCGCGTTC
GCCGACTACCCCGCCACGCGCCACACCGTCGATCCGGACCGCCACATCGAGCGGGTCACCGAGCTGCAAG
AACTCTTCCTCACGCGCGTCGGGCTCGACATCGGCAAGGTGTGGGTCGCGGACGACGGCGCCGCCGTGGC
GGTCTGGACCACGCCGGAGAGCGTCGAAGCGGGGGCGGTGTTCGCCGAGATCGGCCCGCGCATGGCCGAG
TTGAGCGGTTCCCGGCTGGCCGCGCAGCAACAGATGGAAGGCCTCCTGGCGCCGCACCGGCCCAAGGAGC
CCGCGTGGTTCCTGGCCACCGTCGGCGTCTCGCCCGACCACCAGGGCAAGGGTCTGGGCAGCGCCGTCGT
GCTCCCCGGAGTGGAGGCGGCCGAGCGCGCCGGGGTGCCCGCCTTCCTGGAGACCTCCGCGCCCCGCAAC
CTCCCCTTCTACGAGCGGCTCGGCTTCACCGTCACCGCCGACGTCGAGGTGCCCGAAGGACCGCGCACCT
GGTGCATGACCCGCAAGCCCGGTGCCAGTTAACGAATTCTAGATCTTGAGACAAATGGCAGTATTCATCC
ACAATTTTAAAAGAAAAGGGGGGATTGGGGGGTACAGTGCAGGGGAAAGAATAGTAGACATAATAGCAAC
AGACATACAAACTAAAGAATTACAAAAACAAATTACAAAAATTCAAAATTTTCGGGTTTATTACAGGGAC
AGCAGAGATCCACTTTGGCGCCGGCTCGAGGCCTGCAGGTGCAAAGATGGATAAAGTTTTAAACAGAGAG
GAATCTTTGCAGCTAATGGACCTTCTAGGTCTTGAAAGGAGTGGGAATTGGCTCCGGTGCCCGTCAGTGG
GCAGAGCGCACATCGCCCACAGTCCCCGAGAAGTTGGGGGGAGGGGTCGGCAATTGAACCGGTGCCTAGA
GAAGGTGGCGCGGGGTAAACTGGGAAAGTGATGTCGTGTACTGGCTCCGCCTTTTTCCCGAGGGTGGGGG
AGAACCGTATATAAGTGCAGTAGTCGCCGTGAACGTTCTTTTTCGCAACGGGTTTGCCGCCAGAACACAG
GTAAGTGCCGTGTGTGGTTCCCGCGGGCCTGGCCTCTTTACGGGTTATGGCCCTTGCGTGCCTTGAATTA
CTTCCACCTGGCTGCAGTACGTGATTCTTGATCCCGAGCTTCGGGTTGGAAGTGGGTGGGAGAGTTCGAG
GCCTTGCGCTTAAGGAGCCCCTTCGCCTCGTGCTTGAGTTGAGGCCTGGCCTGGGCGCTGGGGCCGCCGC
GTGCGAATCTGGTGGCACCTTCGCGCCTGTCTCGCTGCTTTCGATAAGTCTCTAGCCATTTAAAATTTTT
GATGACCTGCTGCGACGCTTTTTTTCTGGCAAGATAGTCTTGTAAATGCGGGCCAAGATCTGCACACTGG
TATTTCGGTTTTTGGGGCCGCGGGCGGCGACGGGGCCCGTGCGTCCCAGCGCACATGTTCGGCGAGGCGG
GGCCTGCGAGCGCGGCCACCGAGAATCGGACGGGGGTAGTCTCAAGCTGGCCGGCCTGCTCTGGTGCCTG
GCCTCGCGCCGCCGTGTATCGCCCCGCCCTGGGCGGCAAGGCTGGCCCGGTCGGCACCAGTTGCGTGAGC
GGAAAGATGGCCGCTTCCCGGCCCTGCTGCAGGGAGCTCAAAATGGAGGACGCGGCGCTCGGGAGAGCGG
GCGGGTGAGTCACCCACACAAAGGAAAAGGGCCTTTCCGTCCTCAGCCGTCGCTTCATGTGACTCCACGG
AGTACCGGGCGCCGTCCAGGCACCTCGATTAGTTCTCGAGCTTTTGGAGTACGTCGTCTTTAGGTTGGGG
GGAGGGGTTTTATGCGATGGAGTTTCCCCACACTGAGTGGGTGGAGACTGAAGTTAGGCCAGCTTGGCAC
TTGATGTAATTCTCCTTGGAATTTGCCCTTTTTGAGTTTGGATCTTGGTTCATTCTCAAGCCTCAGACAG
TGGTTCAAAGTTTTTTTCTTCCATTTCAGGTGTCGTGAGGCTAGCACCGCCACCATGGAGGACCCGAACC
CTGAAGAGAACATGAAGCAGCAGGATTCACCCAAGGAGAGAAGTCCCCAGAGCCCAGGAGGCAACATCTG
CCACCTGGGGGCCCCGAAGTGCACCCGCTGCCTCATCACCTTCGCAGATTCCAAGTTCCAGGAGCGTCAC
ATGAAGCGGGAGCACCCAGCGGACTTCGTGGCCCAGAAGCTGCAGGGGGTCCTCTTCATCTGCTTCACCT
GCGCCCGCTCCTTCCCCTCCTCCAAAGCCCTAATCACCCACCAGCGCAGCCACGGTCCAGCCGCCAAGCC
CACCCTGCCGGTTGCAACCACTACTGCCCAGCCCACCTTCCCTTGTCCTGACTGTGGCAAGACCTTTGGG
CAGGCTGTTTCTCTGAGGCGGCACCGCCAGATGCATGAGGTCCGTGCCCCTCCTGGCACCTTCGCCTGCA
CAGAGTGCGGTCAGGACTTTGCTCAGGAAGCAGGGCTGCATCAACACTACATTCGGCATGCCCGGGGGGA
GCTCTAGTAATGAACTAGTCCGTAACTTGAAAGTATTTCGATTTCTTGGCTTTATATATCTTGTGGAAAG
GACGAGCCTGGCGACACCTAGATTCCATAACGCGTTAAGTCGACAATCAACCTCTGGATTACAAAATTTG
TGAAAGATTGACTGGTATTCTTAACTATGTTGCTCCTTTTACGCTATGTGGATACGCTGCTTTAATGCCT
TTGTATCATGCTATTGCTTCCCGTATGGCTTTCATTTTCTCCTCCTTGTATAAATCCTGGTTGCTGTCTC
TTTATGAGGAGTTGTGGCCCGTTGTCAGGCAACGTGGCGTGGTGTGCACTGTGTTTGCTGACGCAACCCC
CACTGGTTGGGGCATTGCCACCACCTGTCAGCTCCTTTCCGGGACTTTCGCTTTCCCCCTCCCTATTGCC
ACGGCGGAACTCATCGCCGCCTGCCTTGCCCGCTGCTGGACAGGGGCTCGGCTGTTGGGCACTGACAATT
CCGTGGTGTTGTCGGGGAAATCATCGTCCTTTCCTTGGCTGCTCGCCTGTGTTGCCACCTGGATTCTGCG
CGGGACGTCCTTCTGCTACGTCCCTTCGGCCCTCAATCCAGCGGACCTTCCTTCCCGCGGCCTGCTGCCG
GCTCTGCGGCCTCTTCCGCGTCTTCGCCTTCGCCCTCAGACGAGTCGGATCTCCCTTTGGGCCGCCTCCC
CGCGTCGACTTTAAGACCAATGACTTACAAGGCAGCTGTAGATCTTAGCCACTTTTTAAAAGAAAAGGGG
GGACTGGAAGGGCTAATTCACTCCCAACGAAGACAAGATCTGCTTTTTGCTTGTACTGGGTCTCTCTGGT
TAGACCAGATCTGAGCCTGGGAGCTCTCTGGCTAACTAGGGAACCCACTGCTTAAGCCTCAATAAAGCTT
GCCTTGAGTGCTTCAAGTAGTGTGTGCCCGTCTGTTGTGTGACTCTGGTAACTAGAGATCCCTCAGACCC
TTTTAGTCAGTGTGGAAAATCTCTAGCAGTACGTATAGTAGTTCATGTCATCTTATTATTCAGTATTTAT
AACTTGCAAAGAAATGAATATCAGAGAGTGAGAGGAACTTGTTTATTGCAGCTTATAATGGTTACAAATA
AAGCAATAGCATCACAAATTTCACAAATAAAGCATTTTTTTCACTGCATTCTAGTTGTGGTTTGTCCAAA
CTCATCAATGTATCTTATCATGTCTGGCTCTAGCTATCCCGCCCCTAACTCCGCCCATCCCGCCCCTAAC
TCCGCCCAGTTCCGCCCATTCTCCGCCCCATGGCTGACTAATTTTTTTTATTTATGCAGAGGCCGAGGCC
GCCTCGGCCTCTGAGCTATTCCAGAAGTAGTGAGGAGGCTTTTTTGGAGGCCTAGGGACGTACCCAATTC
GCCCTATAGTGAGTCGTATTACGCGCGCTCACTGGCCGTCGTTTTACAACGTCGTGACTGGGAAAACCCT
GGCGTTACCCAACTTAATCGCCTTGCAGCACATCCCCCTTTCGCCAGCTGGCGTAATAGCGAAGAGGCCC
GCACCGATCGCCCTTCCCAACAGTTGCGCAGCCTGAATGGCGAATGGG
[124 nt withheld, positions 6209-6332]
C
[91 nt withheld, positions 6334-6424]
A
[49 nt withheld, positions 6426-6474]
CCTTTGACGTTGGAGTCCACGTTCTTT
[37 nt withheld, positions 6502-6538]
ACCCTATCTCGGTCTATTCTTTTGATTTATAAGGGATTTTGCCGATTTCGGCCTATTGGTTAAAAAATGA
GCTGATTTAACAAAAATTTAACGCGAATTTTAACAAAATATTAACGCTTACAATTTAGGTGGCACTTTTC
GGGGAAATGTGCGCGGAACCCCTATTTGTTTATTTTTCTAAATACATTCAAATATGTATCCGCTCATGAG
ACAATAACCCTGATAAATGCTTCAATAATATTGAAAAAGGAAGAGTATGAGTATTCAACATTTCCGTGTC
GCCCTTATTCCCTTTTTTGCGGCATTTTGCCTTCCTGTTTTTGCTCACCCAGAAACGCTGGTGAAAGTAA
AAGATGCTGAAGATCAGTTGGGTGCACGAGTGGGTTACATCGAACTGGATCTCAACAGCGGTAAGATCCT
TGAGAGTTTTCGCCCCGAAGAACGTTTTCCAATGATGAGCACTTTTAAAGTTCTGCTATGTGGCGCGGTA
TTATCCCGTATTGACGCCGGGCAAGAGCAACTCGGTCGCCGCATACACTATTCTCAGAATGACTTGGTTG
AGTACTCACCAGTCACAGAAAAGCATCTTACGGATGGCATGACAGTAAGAGAATTATGCAGTGCTGCCAT
AACCATGAGTGATAACACTGCGGCCAACTTACTTCTGACAACGATCGGAGGACCGAAGGAGCTAACCGCT
TTTTTGCACAACATGGGGGATCATGTAACTCGCCTTGATCGTTGGGAACCGGAGCTGAATGAAGCCATAC
CAAACGACGAGCGTGACACCACGATGCCTGTAGCAATGGCAACAACGTTGCGCAAACTATTAACTGGCGA
ACTACTTACTCTAGCTTCCCGGCAACAATTAATAGACTGGATGGAGGCGGATAAAGTTGCAGGACCACTT
CTGCGCTCGGCCCTTCCGGCTGGCTGGTTTATTGCTGATAAATCTGGAGCCGGTGAGCGTGGGTCTCGCG
GTATCATTGCAGCACTGGGGCCAGATGGTAAGCCCTCCCGTATCGTAGTTATCTACACGACGGGGAGTCA
GGCAACTATGGATGAACGAAATAGACAGATCGCTGAGATAGGTGCCTCACTGATTAAGCATTGGTAACTG
TCAGACCAAGTTTACTCATATATACTTTAGATTGATTTAAAACTTCATTTTTAATTTAAAAGGATCTAGG
TGAAGATCCTTTTTGATAATCTCATGACCAAAATCCCTTAACGTGAGTTTTCGTTCCACTGAGCGTCAGA
CCCCGTAGAAAAGATCAAAGGATCTTCTTGAGATCCTTTTTTTCTGCGCGTAATCTGCTGCTTGCAAACA
AAAAAACCACCGCTACCAGCGGTGGTTTGTTTGCCGGATCAAGAGCTACCAACTCTTTTTCCGAAGGTAA
CTGGCTTCAGCAGAGCGCAGATACCAAATACTGTTCTTCTAGTGTAGCCGTAGTTAGGCCACCACTTCAA
GAACTCTGTAGCACCGCCTACATACCTCGCTCTGCTAATCCTGTTACCAGTGGCTGCTGCCAGTGGCGAT
AAGTCGTGTCTTACCGGGTTGGACTCAAGACGATAGTTACCGGATAAGGCGCAGCGGTCGGGCTGAACGG
GGGGTTCGTGCACACAGCCCAGCTTGGAGCGAACGACCTACACCGAACTGAGATACCTACAGCGTGAGCT
ATGAGAAAGCGCCACGCTTCCCGAAGGGAGAAAGGCGGACAGGTATCCGGTAAGCGGCAGGGTCGGAACA
GGAGAGCGCACGAGGGAGCTTCCAGGGGGAAACGCCTGGTATCTTTATAGTCCTGTCGGGTTTCGCCACC
TCTGACTTGAGCGTCGATTTTTGTGATGCTCGTCAGGGGGGCGGAGCCTATGGAAAAACGCCAGCAACGC
GGCCTTTTTACGGTTCCTGGCCTTTTGCTGGCCTTTTGCTCACATGTTCTTTCCTGCGTTATCCCCTGAT
TCTGTGGATAACCGTATTACCGCCTTTGAGTGAGCTGATACCGCTCGCCGCAGCCGAACGACCGAGCGCA
GCGAGTCAGTGAGCGAGGAAGCGGAAGAGCGCCCAATACGCAAACCGCCTCTCCCCGCGCGTTGGCCGAT
TCATTAATGCAGCTGGCACGACAGGTTTCCCGACTGGAAAGCGGGCAGTGAGCGCAACGCAATTAATGTG
AGTTAGCTCACTCATTAGGCACCCCAGGCTTTACACTTTATGCTTCCGGCTCGTATGTTGTGTGGAATTG
TGAGCGGATAACAATTTCACACAGGAAACAGCTATGACCATGATTACGCCAAGCGCGCAATTAACCCTCA
CTAAAGGGAACAAAAGCTGGAGCTGCAAGC
