>Addgene plasmid #141802 | TFORF1195 | depositor partial sequence | sequence record 277543 | Insert
ACCGCCACCATGGAGGACCCGAACCCTGAAGAGAACATGAAGCAGCAGGATTCACCCAAGGAGAGAAGTC
CCCAGAGCCCAGGAGGCAACATCTGCCACCTGGGGGCCCCGAAGTGCACCCGCTGCCTCATCACCTTCGC
AGATTCCAAGTTCCAGGAGCGTCACATGAAGCGGGAGCACCCAGCGGACTTCGTGGCCCAGAAGCTGCAG
GGGGTCCTCTTCATCTGCTTCACCTGCGCCCGCTCCTTCCCCTCCTCCAAAGCCCTAATCACCCACCAGC
GCAGCCACGGTCCAGCCGCCAAGCCCACCCTGCCGGTTGCAACCACTACTGCCCAGCCCACCTTCCCTTG
TCCTGACTGTGGCAAGACCTTTGGGCAGGCTGTTTCTCTGAGGCGGCACCGCCAGATGCATGAGGTCCGT
GCCCCTCCTGGCACCTTCGCCTGCACAGAGTGCGGTCAGGACTTTGCTCAGGAAGCAGGGCTGCATCAAC
ACTACATTCGGCATGCCCGGGGGGAGCTCTAGTAATGAACTAGTCCGTAACTTGAAAGTATTTCGATTTC
TTGGCTTTATATATCTTGTGGAAAGGACGAGCCTGGCGACACCTAGATTCCATA
