>Addgene plasmid #141802 | TFORF1195 | depositor partial sequence | sequence record 277544 | Barcode
GCCTGGCGACACCTAGATTCCATA
